Addgene plasmid #250471: pPR-1_19A_LN5T
Purpose: GRASP module to assemble sPPR proteins for RNA editing: module 19A_LN5T
Depositing lab: Ian Small. Depositing organization: University of Western Australia. Publication: GRASP: a modular toolkit for building synthetic pentatricopeptide repeat RNA-binding proteins. Dennis M, Low SY, Viljoen A, Pullakhandam A, Colas des Francs-Small C, Campbell-Clause L, Bond CS, Small I, Kwok van der Giezen FM. Nucleic Acids Res. 2025 Oct 28;53(20):gkaf1169. doi: 10.1093/nar/gkaf1169. PubMed 41224122.
Backbone
  Vector backbone: pAGM1311
  Backbone manufacturer: Sylvestre Marillonnet
  Vector type: Synthetic Biology
Growth in bacteria
  Bacterial resistance: Kanamycin, 50 μg/mL
  Growth temperature: 37°C
  Growth strain: DH5alpha
  Copy number: High Copy
Gene/Insert
  Gene/Insert name: 19A_LN5T
  Species: Synthetic
  Cloning method: Golden Gate
Terms and licenses: Academic/Nonprofit Terms; Industry Terms: Not Available to Industry
Depositor comments: GRASP kit for MoClo assembly of sPPR proteins is a library of 42 plasmids which can be combined to assemble sPPR proteins with 9, 14, or 19 motifs to target any RNA sequence of the same length. See the original publication for more information, and find code for analysis and script for GRASP assembly at https://github.com/farleykvdg/GRASP.
How to cite: pPR-1_19A_LN5T was a gift from Ian Small (Addgene plasmid # 250471 ; http://n2t.net/addgene:250471 ; RRID:Addgene_250471)
