[The description below was written by a language model from this plasmid's Addgene catalogue record and pLannotate feature annotations shown in this document.]
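Description:
pPR-1_19A_LN5T is a small (about 2.1 kb) Golden Gate/MoClo part plasmid built on the pAGM1311 cloning backbone, classed as a synthetic biology vector. It is one of 42 plasmids in the GRASP kit, a modular library for assembling synthetic pentatricopeptide repeat (sPPR) RNA-binding proteins. It is maintained in E. coli at high copy through a ColE1/pUC-type origin of replication and selected with kanamycin. Resistance comes from an aminoglycoside phosphotransferase gene (KanR) that is driven here by the bla (AmpR) promoter.

The payload is a short synthetic insert named 19A_LN5T. The automated annotation picks it up as a roughly 125 bp coding fragment resembling the Arabidopsis PPR protein EMB2744. This match most likely reflects sequence similarity between the designed PPR motif and natural PPR proteins, not a cloned plant gene, since the record lists the insert as synthetic. The record does not spell out the naming scheme or say which motif position or RNA base the module corresponds to. A short lacI fragment near the end of the sequence appears to be a backbone remnant with no functional role. No promoter, tag or terminator is annotated around the insert, which fits a storage module that is not meant to be expressed.

According to the depositor, GRASP modules are combined by Golden Gate assembly to build sPPR proteins of 9, 14 or 19 motifs. Each such protein can be designed to target any RNA sequence of the same length, and the stated application is RNA editing.
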