Features (pLannotate 1.2.2; 5 found; start..end, strand, type, name):
     11..136     +  CDS            EMB2744 (fragment): PP406_ARATH - Also known as PCMP-H39. Experimental evidence at protein level: Swiss-Prot protein existence level 1. From Arabidopsis thaliana (Mouse-ear cress).
    235..339     +  promoter       AmpR promoter: bla
    340..1134    +  CDS            KanR: aminoglycoside phosphotransferase; aphA-3; confers resistance to kanamycin
   1305..1893    +  rep_origin     ori: high-copy-number ColE1/pMB1/pBR322/pUC origin of replication
   2076..2125    +  CDS            lacI (fragment): lac repressor; lacI; The lac repressor binds to the lac operator to inhibit transcription in E. coli. This inhibition can be relieved by adding lactose or isopropyl-β-D-thiogalactopyranoside (IPTG).
>Addgene plasmid #250471 | pPR-1_19A_LN5T | addgene full sequence | sequence record 498614 | Addgene NGS Result
ACATCTCACACGTGAACTCTTCGATAAAATGCCAGAGAGGAATGTTGTTTCTTGGACTGCGATGATCTCT
GGTTATGCACAGAACGGTAGGATAGACGAAGCAAGAGAACTCTTGTCTTCACGAAGTGGCTCTTCAGTGG
ACGAAAGGGCCTCGTGATACGCCTATTTTTATAGGTTAATGTCATGATAATAATGGTTTCTTAGACGTCA
GGTGGCACTTTTCGGGGAAATGTGCGCGGAACCCCTATTTGTTTATTTTTCTAAATACATTCAAATATGT
ATCCGCTCATGAGACAATAACCCTGATAAATGCTTCAATAATATTGAAAAAGGAAGAGTATGGCTAAAAT
GAGAATATCACCGGAATTGAAAAAACTGATCGAAAAATACCGCTGCGTAAAAGATACGGAAGGAATGTCT
CCTGCTAAGGTATATAAGCTGGTGGGAGAAAATGAAAACCTATATTTAAAAATGACGGACAGCCGGTATA
AAGGGACCACCTATGATGTGGAACGGGAAAAGGACATGATGCTATGGCTGGAAGGAAAGCTGCCTGTTCC
AAAGGTCCTGCACTTTGAACGGCATGATGGCTGGAGCAATCTGCTCATGAGTGAGGCCGATGGCGTCCTT
TGCTCGGAAGAGTATGAAGATGAACAAAGCCCTGAAAAGATTATCGAGCTGTATGCGGAGTGCATCAGGC
TCTTTCACTCCATCGACATATCGGATTGTCCCTATACGAATAGCTTAGACAGCCGCTTAGCCGAATTGGA
TTACTTACTGAATAACGATCTGGCCGATGTGGATTGCGAAAACTGGGAAGAGGACACTCCATTTAAAGAT
CCGCGCGAGCTGTATGATTTTTTAAAGACGGAAAAGCCCGAAGAGGAACTTGTCTTTTCCCACGGCGACC
TGGGAGACAGCAACATCTTTGTGAAAGATGGCAAAGTAAGTGGCTTTATTGATCTTGGGAGAAGCGGCAG
GGCGGACAAGTGGTATGACATTGCCTTCTGCGTCCGGTCGCTCAGGGAGGATATCGGGGAAGAACAGTAT
GTCGAGCTATTTTTTGACTTACTGGGGATCAAGCCTGATTGGGAGAAAATAAAATATTATATTTTACTGG
ATGAATTGTTTTAGCTGTCAGACCAAGTTTACTCATATATACTTTAGATTGATTTAAAACTTCATTTTTA
ATTTAAAAGGATCTAGGTGAAGATCCTTTTTGATAATCTCATGACCAAAATCCCTTAACGTGAGTTTTCG
TTCCACTGAGCGTCAGACCCCGTAGAAAAGATCAAAGGATCTTCTTGAGATCCTTTTTTTCTGCGCGTAA
TCTGCTGCTTGCAAACAAAAAAACCACCGCTACCAGCGGTGGTTTGTTTGCCGGATCAAGAGCTACCAAC
TCTTTTTCCGAAGGTAACTGGCTTCAGCAGAGCGCAGATACCAAATACTGTTCTTCTAGTGTAGCCGTAG
TTAGGCCACCACTTCAAGAACTCTGTAGCACCGCCTACATACCTCGCTCTGCTAATCCTGTTACCAGTGG
CTGCTGCCAGTGGCGATAAGTCGTGTCTTACCGGGTTGGACTCAAGACGATAGTTACCGGATAAGGCGCA
GCGGTCGGGCTGAACGGGGGGTTCGTGCACACAGCCCAGCTTGGAGCGAACGACCTACACCGAACTGAGA
TACCTACAGCGTGAGCTATGAGAAAGCGCCACGCTTCCCGAAGGGAGAAAGGCGGACAGGTATCCGGTAA
GCGGCAGGGTCGGAACAGGAGAGCGCACGAGGGAGCTTCCAGGGGGAAACGCCTGGTATCTTTATAGTCC
TGTCGGGTTTCGCCACCTCTGACTTGAGCGTCGATTTTTGTGATGCTCGTCAGGGGGGCGGAGCCTATGG
AAAAACGCCAGCAACGCGGCCTTTTTACGGTTCCTGGCCTTTTGCTGGCCTTTTGCTCACATGTTCTTTC
CTGCGTTATCCCCTGATTCTGTGGATAACCGTATTACCGCCTTTGAGTGAGCTGATACCGCTCGCCGCAG
CCGAACGACCGAGCGCAGCGAGTCAGTGAGCGAGGAAGCGGAAGAGCGCCCAATACGCAAACCGCCTCTC
CCCGCGCGTTGGCCGATTCATTAATCACTCTGTGAAG
