>Addgene plasmid #250471 | pPR-1_19A_LN5T | depositor partial sequence | sequence record 494207 | 19A_LN5T
CACGTGAACTCTTCGATAAAATGCCAGAGAGGAATGTTGTTTCTTGGACTGCGATGATCTCTGGTTATGC
ACAGAACGGTAGGATAGACGAAGCAAGAGAACTC
